>Addgene plasmid #191471 | pFR-mTq2-antiFRET-P2A-R-GECO1 | addgene full sequence | sequence record 379335 | Addgene NGS Result
GCGGGACTCTGGGGTTCGAAATGACCGACCAAGCGACGCCCAACCTGCCATCACGAGATTTCGATTCCAC
CGCCGCCTTCTATGAAAGGTTGGGCTTCGGAATCGTTTTCCGGGACGCCGGCTGGATGATCCTCCAGCGC
GGGGATCTCATGCTGGAGTTCTTCGCCCACCCTAGGGGGAGGCTAACTGAAACACGGAAGGAGACAATAC
CGGAAGGAACCCGCGCTATGACGGCAATAAAAAGACAGAATAAAACGCACGGTGTTGGGTCGTTTGTTCA
TAAACGCGGGGTTCGGTCCCAGGGCTGGCACTCTGTCGATACCCCACCGAGACCCCATTGGGGCCAATAC
GCCCGCGTTTCTTCCTTTTCCCCACCCCACCCCCCAAGTTCGGGTGAAGGCCCAGGGCTCGCAGCCAACG
TCGGGGCGGCAGGCCCTGCCATAGCCTCAGGTTACTCATATATACTTTAGATTGATTTAAAACTTCATTT
TTAATTTAAAAGGATCTAGGTGAAGATCCTTTTTGATAATCTCATGACCAAAATCCCTTAACGTGAGTTT
TCGTTCCACTGAGCGTCAGACCCCGTAGAAAAGATCAAAGGATCTTCTTGAGATCCTTTTTTTCTGCGCG
TAATCTGCTGCTTGCAAACAAAAAAACCACCGCTACCAGCGGTGGTTTGTTTGCCGGATCAAGAGCTACC
AACTCTTTTTCCGAAGGTAACTGGCTTCAGCAGAGCGCAGATACCAAATACTGTTCTTCTAGTGTAGCCG
TAGTTAGGCCACCACTTCAAGAACTCTGTAGCACCGCCTACATACCTCGCTCTGCTAATCCTGTTACCAG
TGGCTGCTGCCAGTGGCGATAAGTCGTGTCTTACCGGGTTGGACTCAAGACGATAGTTACCGGATAAGGC
GCAGCGGTCGGGCTGAACGGGGGGTTCGTGCACACAGCCCAGCTTGGAGCGAACGACCTACACCGAACTG
AGATACCTACAGCGTGAGCTATGAGAAAGCGCCACGCTTCCCGAAGGGAGAAAGGCGGACAGGTATCCGG
TAAGCGGCAGGGTCGGAACAGGAGAGCGCACGAGGGAGCTTCCAGGGGGAAACGCCTGGTATCTTTATAG
TCCTGTCGGGTTTCGCCACCTCTGACTTGAGCGTCGATTTTTGTGATGCTCGTCAGGGGGGCGGAGCCTA
TGGAAAAACGCCAGCAACGCGGCCTTTTTACGGTTCCTGGCCTTTTGCTGGCCTTTTGCTCACATGTTCT
TTCCTGCGTTATCCCCTGAGGCCGGCCTATTAATAGTAATCAATTACGGGGTCATTAGTTCATAGCCCAT
ATATGGAGTTCCGCGTTACATAACTTACGGTAAATGGCCCGCCTGGCTGACCGCCCAACGACCCCCGCCC
ATTGACGTCAATAATGACGTATGTTCCCATAGTAACGCCAATAGGGACTTTCCATTGACGTCAATGGGTG
GAGTATTTACGGTAAACTGCCCACTTGGCAGTACATCAAGTGTATCATATGCCAAGTCCGCCCCCTATTG
ACGTCAATGACGGTAAATGGCCCGCCTGGCATTATGCCCAGTACATGACCTTACGGGACTTTCCTACTTG
GCAGTACATCTACGTATTAGTCATCGCTATTACCATGCTGATGCGGTTTTGGCAGTACACCAATGGGCGT
GGATAGCGGTTTGACTCACGGGGATTTCCAAGTCTCCACCCCATTGACGTCAATGGGAGTTTGTTTTGGC
ACCAAAATCAACGGGACTTTCCAAAATGTCGTAATAACCCCGCCCCGTTGACGCAAATGGGCGGTAGGCG
TGTACGGTGGGAGGTCTATATAAGCAGACGTCGTTTAGTGAACCGTCAGATCACTAGATGCTTTATTGCG
GTAGTTTATCACAGTTAAATTGCTAACGCCAGTCTCGAACTTAACGTGCAGAAGTTGGTCGTGAGGCACT
GGGCAGGTAAGTATCGGGCCCTTTGTGCGGGGGGAGCGGCTCGGGGCTGTCCGCGGGGGGACGGCTGCCT
TCGGGGGGGACGGGGCAGGGCGGGGTTCGGCTTCTGGCGTGTGACCGGCGGCTCTAGAGCCTCTGCTAAC
CATGTTCATGCCTTCTTCTTTTTCCTACAGCTCCTGGGCAACGTGCTGGTTATTGTGCTGTCTCATCATT
TTGGCAAAGAATTGGATCGGACCGAAATCACCACAATTCAGCAAATTGTGAACATCATCACGTTCATCTT
TCCCTGGTTGCCAAAGGCCCATTTTCCTGTCAGTAACGAGAAGGTCGCGAATTCAGGCGCTTTTTAGACT
GGTCGTAGGGAGACCACAACGGTTTCCCTCTAGAAATAATTTTGTTTAACTATAAGAAGGAGATATACCA
TGCGGGGTTCTCATCATCACCACCATCACAGCAGCGGCCTGGTGCCGCGCGGCAGCTCGCTAGCGCTGCC
GGTCGCCACCATGGTGAGCAAGGGCGAGGAGCTGTTCACCGGGGTGGTGCCCATCCTGGTCGAGCTGGAC
GGCGACGTAAACGGCCACAAGTTCAGCGTGTCCGGCGAGGGCGAGGGCGATGCCACCTACGGCAAGCTGA
CCCTGAAGTTCATCTGCACCACCGGCAAGCTGCCCGTGCCCTGGCCCACCCTCGTGACCACCCTGTCCTG
GGGCGTGCAGTGCTTCGCCCGCTACCCCGACCACATGAAGCAGCACGACTTCTTCAAGTCCGCCATGCCC
GAAGGCTACGTCCAGGAGCGCACCATCTTCTTCAAGGACGACGGCAACTACAAGACCCGCGCCGAGGTGA
AGTTCGAGGGCGACACCCTGGTGAACCGCATCGAGCTGAAGGGCATCGACTTCAAGGAGGACGGCAACAT
CCTGGGGCACAAGCTGGAGTACAACTACTTTAGCGACAACGTCTATATCACCGCCGACAAGCAGAAGAAC
GGCATCAAGGCCAACTTCAAGATCCGCCACAACATCGAGGACGGCGGCGTGCAGCTCGCCGACCACTACC
AGCAGAACACCCCCATCGGCGACGGCCCCGTGCTGCTGCCCGACAACCACTACCTGAGCACCCAGTCCAA
GCTGAGCAAAGACCCCAACGAGAAGCGCGATCACATGGTCCTGCTGGAGTTCGTGACCGCCGCCGGGATC
ACTCTCGGCATGGACGAGCTGTACAAGTCGACCAGATCTCTGGCCGAGGCGGCAGCTAAGGAGGCCGCGG
CGAAGGAGGCAGCCGCGAAAGAAGCAGCCGCAAAGGAAGCGGCCGCCAAGGCTGCTGCAAGATCTCTCGG
ATCGGGTGCTACTAACTTCAGCCTGCTGAAGCAGGCTGGAGACGTGGAGGAGAACCCTGGACCTTCGCTA
GCGCTGGATCCCGCCACAATGGTCGACTCATCACGTCGTAAGTGGAATAAGGCAGGTCACGCAGTCAGAG
CTATAGGTCGGCTGAGCTCACCCGTGGTTTCCGAGCGGATGTACCCCGAGGACGGCGCCCTGAAGAGCGA
GATCAAGAAGGGGCTGAGGCTGAAGGACGGCGGCCACTACGCCGCCGAGGTCAAGACCACCTACAAGGCC
AAGAAGCCCGTGCAGCTGCCCGGCGCCTACATCGTCGACATCAAGTTGGACATCGTGTCCCACAACGAGG
ACTACACCATCGTGGAACAGTGCGAACGCGCCGAGGGCCGCCACTCCACCGGCGGCATGGACGAGCTGTA
CAAGGGAGGTACAGGCGGGAGTCTGGTGAGCAAGGGCGAGGAGGATAACATGGCCATCATCAAGGAGTTC
ATGCGCTTCAAGGTGCACATGGAGGGCTCCGTGAACGGCCACGAGTTCGAGATCGAGGGCGAGGGCGAGG
GCCGCCCCTACGAGGCCTTTCAGACCGCTAAGCTGAAGGTGACCAAGGGTGGCCCCCTGCCCTTCGCCTG
GGACATCCTGTCCCCTCAGTTCATGTACGGCTCCAAGGCCTACATTAAGCACCCAGCCGACATCCCCGAC
TACTTCAAGCTGTCCTTCCCCGAGGGCTTCAGGTGGGAGCGCGTGATGAACTTCGAGGACGGCGGCATTA
TTCACGTTAACCAGGACTCCTCCCTGCAGGACGGCGTATTCATCTACAAGGTGAAGCTGCGCGGCACCAA
CTTCCCCCCCGACGGCCCCGTAATGCAGAAGAAGACCATGGGCTGGGAGGCTACGCGTGACCAACTGACT
GAAGAGCAGATCGCAGAATTTAAAGAGGCTTTCTCCCTATTTGACAAGGACGGGGATGGGACGATAACAA
CCAAGGAGCTGGGGACGGTGATGCGGTCTCTGGGGCAGAACCCCACAGAAGCAGAGCTGCAGGACATGAT
CAATGAAGTAGATGCCGACGGTGACGGCACATTCGACTTCCCTGAGTTCCTGACGATGATGGCAAGAAAA
ATGAATGACACAGACAGTGAAGAGGAAATTAGAGAAGCGTTCCGCGTGTTTGATAAGGACGGCAATGGCT
ACATCGGCGCAGCAGAGCTTCGCCACGTGATGACAGACCTTGGAGAGAAGTTAACAGATGAGGAGGTTGA
TGAAATGATCAGGGTAGCAGACATCGATGGGGATGGTCAGGTAAACTACGAAGAGTTTGTACAAATGATG
ACAGCGAAGTAGAAGCTTGTGATTAACCTCAGGTGCAGGCTGCCTATCAGAAGGTGGTGGCTGGTGTGGC
CAATGCCCTGGCTCACAAATACCACTGAGATCGATCTTTTTCCCTCTGCCAAAAATTATGGGGACATCAT
GAAGCCCCTTGAGCATCTGACTTCTGGCTAATAAAGGAAATTTATTTTCATTGCAATAGTGTGTTGGAAT
TTTTTGTGTCTCTCACTCGGAAGGACATATGGGAGGGCAAATCATTTAAAACATCAGAATGAGTATTTGG
TTTAGAGTTTGGCAACATATGCCCATATGTAACTAGCATAACCCCTTGGGGCCTCTAAACGGGTCTTGAG
GGGTTTTTTGCTGAAAGCATGCTCGGGGAAATGTGCGCGGAACCCCTATTTGTTTATTTTTCTAAATACA
TTCAAATATGTATCCGCTCATGAGACAATAACCCTGATAAATGCTTCAATAATATTGAAAAAGGAAGAGT
CCTGAGGCGGAAAGAACCAGCTGTGGAATGTGTGTCAGTTAGGGTGTGGAAAGTCCCCAGGCTCCCCAGC
AGGCAGAAGTATGCAAAGCATGCATCTCAATTAGTCAGCAACCAGGTGTGGAAAGTCCCCAGGCTCCCCA
GCAGGCAGAAGTATGCAAAGCATGCATCTCAATTAGTCAGCAACCATAGTCCCGCCCCTAACTCCGCCCA
TCCCGCCCCTAACTCCGCCCAGTTCCGCCCATTCTCCGCCCCATGGCTGACTAATTTTTTTTATTTATGC
AGAGGCCGAGGCCGCCTCGGCCTCTGAGCTATTCCAGAAGTAGTGAGGAGGCTTTTTTGGAGGCCTAGGC
TTTTGCAAAGATCGATCAAGAGACAGGATGAGGATCGTTTCGCATGATTGAACAAGATGGATTGCACGCA
GGTTCTCCGGCCGCTTGGGTGGAGAGGCTATTCGGCTATGACTGGGCACAACAGACAATCGGCTGCTCTG
ATGCCGCCGTGTTCCGGCTGTCAGCGCAGGGGCGCCCGGTTCTTTTTGTCAAGACCGACCTGTCCGGTGC
CCTGAATGAACTGCAAGACGAGGCAGCGCGGCTATCGTGGCTGGCCACGACGGGCGTTCCTTGCGCAGCT
GTGCTCGACGTTGTCACTGAAGCGGGAAGGGACTGGCTGCTATTGGGCGAAGTGCCGGGGCAGGATCTCC
TGTCATCTCACCTTGCTCCTGCCGAGAAAGTATCCATCATGGCTGATGCAATGCGGCGGCTGCATACGCT
TGATCCGGCTACCTGCCCATTCGACCACCAAGCGAAACATCGCATCGAGCGAGCACGTACTCGGATGGAA
GCCGGTCTTGTCGATCAGGATGATCTGGACGAAGAGCATCAGGGGCTCGCGCCAGCCGAACTGTTCGCCA
GGCTCAAGGCGAGCATGCCCGACGGCGAGGATCTCGTCGTGACCCATGGCGATGCCTGCTTGCCGAATAT
CATGGTGGAAAATGGCCGCTTTTCTGGATTCATCGACTGTGGCCGGCTGGGTGTGGCGGACCGCTATCAG
GACATAGCGTTGGCTACCCGTGATATTGCTGAAGAGCTTGGCGGCGAATGGGCTGACCGCTTCCTCGTGC
TTTACGGTATCGCCGCTCCCGATTCGCAGCGCATCGCCTTCTATCGCCTTCTTGACGAGTTCTTCTGA
Features (pLannotate 1.2.2; 19 found; start..end, strand, type, name):
     21..173     +  CDS            ble (fragment): BLE_KLEPN - Experimental evidence at protein level: Swiss-Prot protein existence level 1. Binding protein with a strong affinity to the bleomycin family of antibiotics. Binds to CL990; an antimitotic-antibiotic compound. From Klebsiella pneumoniae.
    232..279     +  polyA_signal   HSV TK poly(A) signal: herpes simplex virus thymidine kinase polyadenylation signal (Cole and Stacy, 1985)
    370..386     -  polyA_signal   bGH poly(A) signal (fragment): bovine growth hormone polyadenylation signal
    608..1196    +  rep_origin     ori: high-copy-number ColE1/pMB1/pBR322/pUC origin of replication
   1288..1647    +  enhancer       CMV enhancer (fragment): human cytomegalovirus immediate early enhancer
   1649..1848    +  promoter       CMV promoter: human cytomegalovirus (CMV) immediate early promoter
   2000..2130    +  intron         chimeric intron (fragment): chimera between introns from chicken β-actin and rabbit β-globin
   2199..2317    +  promoter       rhaB promoter: promoter of the E. coli rhaBAD operon, conferring tight induction with L-rhamnose and repression with D-glucose in the presence of RhaR and RhaS (Giacalone et al., 2006)
   2419..2436    +  CDS            thrombin site: thrombin recognition and cleavage site
   2461..3177    +  CDS            mTurquoise2: mTurquoise2 is a basic (constitutively fluorescent) cyan fluorescent protein published in 2012, derived from Aequorea victoria. It is reported to be a rapidly-maturing monomer with very low acid sensitivity.
   3394..3450    +  CDS            calmodulin-binding peptide: calmodulin-binding peptide from avian smooth muscle myosin light chain kinase
   3456..4182    +  CDS            HyPerRed (fragment): red fluorescent genetically encoded indicator for H2O2 ()
   4188..4630    +  CDS            calmodulin (fragment): calcium-binding protein
   4647..4715    +  CDS            HBB (fragment): HBB_PONPY - Experimental evidence at transcript level: Swiss-Prot protein existence level 2. Involved in oxygen transport from the lung to the various peripheral tissues. From Pongo pygmaeus (Bornean orangutan).
   4790..4845    +  polyA_signal   β-globin poly(A) signal: rabbit β-globin polyadenylation signal (Gil and Proudfoot, 1987)
   4933..4980    +  terminator     T7 terminator: transcription terminator for bacteriophage T7 RNA polymerase
   5006..5110    +  promoter       AmpR promoter: bla
   5112..5469    +  promoter       SV40 promoter: SV40 enhancer and early promoter
   5504..6298    +  CDS            NeoR/KanR: aminoglycoside phosphotransferase from Tn5; aph(3')-II (or nptII); confers resistance to neomycin, kanamycin, and G418 (Geneticin®)
