[The description below was written by a language model from this plasmid's Addgene catalogue record and pLannotate feature annotations shown in this document.]
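Description:
pFR-mTq2-antiFRET-P2A-R-GECO1 is a dual-host expression plasmid built on the pFR backbone, designed to drive the same open reading frame in both mammalian cells and E. coli. It replicates in bacteria from a high-copy ColE1/pUC-type origin and is selected with kanamycin. The Tn5 NeoR/KanR gene sits behind tandem AmpR (bacterial) and SV40 early (mammalian) promoters and is followed by an HSV TK polyadenylation signal, an arrangement that would in principle also allow G418 selection in mammalian cells. The short ble and bGH poly(A) annotations are small fragments, probably backbone remnants rather than functional parts.

The expression cassette stacks a CMV enhancer/promoter and a chimeric intron fragment upstream of an L-rhamnose-inducible rhaB promoter. Transcription can therefore start from CMV in mammalian cells or from rhaB in bacteria. It ends at a rabbit β-globin poly(A) signal or a T7 terminator, respectively. The coding sequence begins with a His tag (per the catalogue; not annotated) and a thrombin cleavage site, followed by the cyan fluorescent protein mTurquoise2, an "antiFRET" linker and a P2A peptide, and then the red calcium indicator R-GECO1, cloned between BamHI and HindIII. R-GECO1 appears in the feature table as its component parts: a calmodulin-binding peptide, a red fluorescent protein core (matched by the annotation tool to the related sensor HyPerRed) and calmodulin. In mammalian cells, P2A ribosomal skipping should yield the two proteins separately and in roughly equal amounts. The linker, judging by its name, is meant to limit energy transfer where they remain fused. mTurquoise2 thus serves as an internal reference, and the stated purpose is to compare the intensity of R-GECO1 with that of mTurquoise2.
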