Addgene plasmid #191471: pFR-mTq2-antiFRET-P2A-R-GECO1
Purpose: Compare the intensity of the genetically encoded calcium sensor (GECI) R-GECO1 to mTurquoise2 fluorescent protein
Depositing lab: Dorus Gadella. Depositing organization: University of Amsterdam. Publication: A green lifetime biosensor for calcium that remains bright over its full dynamic range. van der Linden FH, Thornquist SC, Ter Beek RM, Huijts JY, Hink MA, Gadella TWJ, Maimon G, Goedhart J. eLife. 2025 Dec 19;14:RP105086. doi: 10.7554/eLife.105086. PubMed 41416770.
Backbone
  Vector backbone: pFR
  Vector type: Mammalian Expression, Bacterial Expression
Growth in bacteria
  Bacterial resistance: Kanamycin, 50 μg/mL
  Growth temperature: 37°C
  Growth strain: DH5alpha
  Copy number: High Copy
Gene/Insert
  Gene/Insert name: R-GECO1
  Species: Synthetic
  Tag / fusion protein: His-mTurquoise2-antiFRETlinker-P2A (N terminal on insert)
  Cloning method: Restriction Enzyme; 5′ cloning site BamHI (not destroyed); 3′ cloning site HindIII (not destroyed)
Terms and licenses: Academic/Nonprofit Terms; Industry Terms: Not Available to Industry
How to cite: pFR-mTq2-antiFRET-P2A-R-GECO1 was a gift from Dorus Gadella (Addgene plasmid # 191471 ; http://n2t.net/addgene:191471 ; RRID:Addgene_191471)
